>Addgene plasmid #120202 | pCMV-GFP-TFE3pA-G9C | addgene full sequence | sequence record 274554 | Addgene NGS Result
ATAGCCCATATATGGAGTTCCGCGTTACATAACTTACGGTAAATGGCCCGCCTGGCTGACCGCCCAACGA
CCCCCGCCCATTGACGTCAATAATGACGTATGTTCCCATAGTAACGCCAATAGGGACTTTCCATTGACGT
CAATGGGTGGAGTATTTACGGTAAACTGCCCACTTGGCAGTACATCAAGTGTATCATATGCCAAGTACGC
CCCCTATTGACGTCAATGACGGTAAATGGCCCGCCTGGCATTATGCCCAGTACATGACCTTATGGGACTT
TCCTACTTGGCAGTACATCTACGTATTAGTCATCGCTATTACCATGGTGATGCGGTTTTGGCAGTACATC
AATGGGCGTGGATAGCGGTTTGACTCACGGGGATTTCCAAGTCTCCACCCCATTGACGTCAATGGGAGTT
TGTTTTGGCACCAAAATCAACGGGACTTTCCAAAATGTCGTAACAACTCCGCCCCATTGACGCAAATGGG
CGGTAGGCGTGTACGGTGGGAGGTCTATATAAGCAGAGCTGGTTTAGTGAACCGTCAGATCCGCTAGCGC
TACCGGACTCAGATCTCGAGCTCAAGCTTCGAATTCTGCAGTCGACGGTACCGCGGGCCCGGGATCCACC
GGTCGCCACCATGGTGAGCAAGGGCGAGGAGCTGTTCACCGGGGTGGTGCCCATCCTGGTCGAGCTGGAC
GGCGACGTAAACGGCCACAAGTTCAGCGTGTCCGGCGAGGGCGAGGGCGATGCCACCTACGGCAAGCTGA
CCCTGAAGTTCATCTGCACCACCGGCAAGCTGCCCGTGCCCTGGCCCACCCTCGTGACCACCCTGACCTA
CGGCGTGCAGTGCTTCAGCCGCTACCCCGACCACATGAAGCAGCACGACTTCTTCAAGTCCGCCATGCCC
GAAGGCTACGTCCAGGAGCGCACCATCTTCTTCAAGGACGACGGCAACTACAAGACCCGCGCCGAGGTGA
AGTTCGAGGGCGACACCCTGGTGAACCGCATCGAGCTGAAGGGCATCGACTTCAAGGAGGACGGCAACAT
CCTGGGGCACAAGCTGGAGTACAACTACAACAGCCACAACGTCTATATCATGGCCGACAAGCAGAAGAAC
GGCATCAAGGTGAACTTCAAGATCCGCCACAACATCGAGGACGGCAGCGTGCAGCTCGCCGACCACTACC
AGCAGAACACCCCCATCGGCGACGGCCCCGTGCTGCTGCCCGACAACCACTACCTGAGCACCCAGTCCGC
CCTGAGCAAAGACCCCAACGAGAAGCGCGATCACATGGTCCTGCTGGAGTTCGTGACCGCCGCCGGGATC
ACTCTCGGCATGGACGAGCTGTACAAGTAATCAGGCCTCACCCCTCCCCTGGGACTTTCCCACCCAGGAA
AGGAGGACCAGTCAGGATGAGGCCCCGCCTTTTCCCCCACCCTCCCATGAGACTGCCCTGCCCAGGTATC
CTGGGGGAAGAGGAGATGTGATCAGGCCCCACCCCTGTAATCAGGCAAGGAGGAGGAGTCAGATGAGGCC
CTGCACCTTCCCCAAAGGAACCGCCCAGTGCAGGTATTTCAGAAGGAGAAGGCTGGAGAAGGACATGAGA
TCAGGGCCTGCCCCCTGGGGATCACAGCCTCACCCCTGCCCCTGTGGGACTCATCCTTGCCCAGGTGAGG
GAAGGAGACAGGATGAGGTCTCGACCCTGTCCCCTAGGGACTGTCCTAGCCAGGTCTCCTGGGAAAGGGA
GATGTCAGGATGTTGCTCCATCCTTTGTCTTGGAACCACCAGTCTAGTCCGTCCTGGCACAGAAGAGGAG
TCAAGTAATGGAGGTCCCAGCCCTGGGGGTTTAAGCTCTGCCCCTTCCCCATGAACCCTGCCCTGCTCTG
CCCAGGCAAGGAACAGAAGTGAGGATGAGACCCAGCCCCTTCCCCTGGGAACTCTCCTGGCCTTCTAGGA
ATGGAGGAGCCAGGCCCCACCCCTTCCCTATAGGAACAGCCCAGCACAGGTATTTCAGGTGTGAAAGAAT
CAGTAGGACCAGGCCACCGCTAGTGCTTGTGGAGATCACAGCCCCACCCTTGTCCCTCAGCAACATCCCA
TCTAAGCATTCCACACTGCAGGGAGGAGTGGTACTTAAGCTCCCCTGCCTTAACCTGGGACCAACCTGAC
CTAACCTAGGAGGGCTCTGAGCCAACCTTGCTCTTGGGGAAGGGGACAGATTATGAAATTTCATGGATGA
ATTTTCCAGACCTATATCTGGAGTGAGAGGCCCCCACCCTTGGGCAGAGTCCTGCCTTCTTCCTTGAGGG
GCAGTTTGGGAAGGTGATGGGTATTAGTGGGGGACTGAGTTCAGGTTACCAGAACCAGTACCTCAGTATT
CTTTTTCAACATGTAGGGCAAGAGGATGAAGGAAGGGGCTATCCTGGGACCTCCCCAGCCCAGGAAAAAC
TGGAAGCCTTCCCCCAGCAAGGCAGAAGCTTGGAGGAGGGTTGTAAAAGCATATTGTACCCCCTCATTTG
TTTATCTGATTTTTTTATTGCTCCGCATACTGAGAATCTAGGCCACCCCAACCTCTGTTCCCCACCCAGT
TCTTCATTTGGAGGAATCACCCCATTTCAGAGTTATCAAGAGACACTCCCCCCTCCATTCCCACCCCTCA
TACCTACACCCAAGGTTGTCAGCTTTGGATTGCTGGGGCCAGGCCCCATGGAGGGTATACTGAGGGGTCT
ATAGGTTTGTGATTAAAATAATAAAAGCTAGGCCTGTTTGATGCGCTTTTAACTTTGGCAAAGAGTCTCC
TGTCCTTGTTTTACACTGTGCAGTGAACATAGCCCATGCAGGCCAAGAGGGATAAAAGTCCTTGGGAGAA
ACAGATTCCAGAAGGATGGATAAAAGAATTTAGAAAGGAAGAGGGCATGGAGGAAGACAATATGCAAACA
AAAGACAGTATTTTTAAAGACCAATCACCAGGCACAATTTTAACTGCTGCAAGTGTTTCATCTAATTTAT
TTCTCTAAAGGGATGTTAGTCAGAACATGCTGCTTCTTACTTCCATTTGGTCTTTGAAGAAGCTGAGGAA
TAGAATTGAACTGTTCTGAAGATATGCAAGCCTGTAAATGGGTGAGGCGGTAAAACAGTAAAGTCAGGTG
AGTGAGGGCTCGATTGAAAAATGCCACTGAGGGCAGAGGGGGAAAGAAGCTTTTCTTGCAAATCCACTTT
TGAAACTGATAAAGAAGTCTATGAGGATATTTCCTGGCAGACAACAGAGGTATTTAAGATGGTGGAAAGG
CGGCCGCACTCCTCAGGTGCAGGCTGCCTATCAGAAGGTGGTGGCTGGTGTGGCCAATGCCCTGGCTCAC
AAATACCACTGAGATCTTTTTCCCTCTGCCAAAAATTATGGGGACATCATGAAGCCCCTTGAGCATCTGA
CTTCTGGCTAATAAAGGAAATTTATTTTCATTGCAATAGTGTGTTGGAATTTTTTGTGTCTCTCACTCGG
AAGGACATATGGGAGGGCAAATCATTTAAAACATCAGAATGAGTATTTGGTTTAGAGTTTGGCAACATAT
GCCCATATGCTGGCTGCCATGAACAAAGGTTGGCTATAAAGAGGTCATCAGTATATGAAACAGCCCCCTG
CTGTCCATTCCTTATTCCATAGAAAAGCCTTGACTTGAGGTTAGATTTTTTTTATATTTTGTTTTGTGTT
ATTTTTTTCTTTAACATCCCTAAAATTTTCCTTACATGTTTTACTAGCCAGATTTTTCCTCCTCTCCTGA
CTACTCCCAGTCATAGCTGTCCCTCTTCTCTTATGGAGATCCCTCGACCTGCAGCCCAAGCTTGGCGTAA
TCATGGTCATAGCTGTTTCCTGTGTGAAATTGTTATCCGCTCACAATTCCACACAACATACGAGCCGGAA
GCATAAAGTGTAAAGCCTGGGGTGCCTAATGAGTGAGCTAACTCACATTAATTGCGTTGCGCTCACTGCC
CGCTTTCCAGTCGGGAAACCTGTCGTGCCAGCGGATCCGCATCTCAATTAGTCAGCAACCATAGTCCCGC
CCCTAACTCCGCCCATCCCGCCCCTAACTCCGCCCAGTTCCGCCCATTCTCCGCCCCATGGCTGACTAAT
TTTTTTTATTTATGCAGAGGCCGAGGCCGCCTCGGCCTCTGAGCTATTCCAGAAGTAGTGAGGAGGCTTT
TTTGGAGGCCTAGGCTTTTGCAAAAAGCTAACTTGTTTATTGCAGCTTATAATGGTTACAAATAAAGCAA
TAGCATCACAAATTTCACAAATAAAGCATTTTTTTCACTGCATTCTAGTTGTGGTTTGTCCAAACTCATC
AATGTATCTTATCATGTCTGGATCCGCTGCATTAATGAATCGGCCAACGCGCGGGGAGAGGCGGTTTGCG
TATTGGGCGCTCTTCCGCTTCCTCGCTCACTGACTCGCTGCGCTCGGTCGTTCGGCTGCGGCGAGCGGTA
TCAGCTCACTCAAAGGCGGTAATACGGTTATCCACAGAATCAGGGGATAACGCAGGAAAGAACATGTGAG
CAAAAGGCCAGCAAAAGGCCAGGAACCGTAAAAAGGCCGCGTTGCTGGCGTTTTTCCATAGGCTCCGCCC
CCCTGACGAGCATCACAAAAATCGACGCTCAAGTCAGAGGTGGCGAAACCCGACAGGACTATAAAGATAC
CAGGCGTTTCCCCCTGGAAGCTCCCTCGTGCGCTCTCCTGTTCCGACCCTGCCGCTTACCGGATACCTGT
CCGCCTTTCTCCCTTCGGGAAGCGTGGCGCTTTCTCATAGCTCACGCTGTAGGTATCTCAGTTCGGTGTA
GGTCGTTCGCTCCAAGCTGGGCTGTGTGCACGAACCCCCCGTTCAGCCCGACCGCTGCGCCTTATCCGGT
AACTATCGTCTTGAGTCCAACCCGGTAAGACACGACTTATCGCCACTGGCAGCAGCCACTGGTAACAGGA
TTAGCAGAGCGAGGTATGTAGGCGGTGCTACAGAGTTCTTGAAGTGGTGGCCTAACTACGGCTACACTAG
AAGAACAGTATTTGGTATCTGCGCTCTGCTGAAGCCAGTTACCTTCGGAAAAAGAGTTGGTAGCTCTTGA
TCCGGCAAACAAACCACCGCTGGTAGCGGTGGTTTTTTTGTTTGCAAGCAGCAGATTACGCGCAGAAAAA
AAGGATCTCAAGAAGATCCTTTGATCTTTTCTACGGGGTCTGACGCTCAGTGGAACGAAAACTCACGTTA
AGGGATTTTGGTCATGAGATTATCAAAAAGGATCTTCACCTAGATCCTTTTAAATTAAAAATGAAGTTTT
AAATCAATCTAAAGTATATATGAGTAAACTTGGTCTGACAGTTACCAATGCTTAATCAGTGAGGCACCTA
TCTCAGCGATCTGTCTATTTCGTTCATCCATAGTTGCCTGACTCCCCGTCGTGTAGATAACTACGATACG
GGAGGGCTTACCATCTGGCCCCAGTGCTGCAATGATACCGCGAGACCCACGCTCACCGGCTCCAGATTTA
TCAGCAATAAACCAGCCAGCCGGAAGGGCCGAGCGCAGAAGTGGTCCTGCAACTTTATCCGCCTCCATCC
AGTCTATTAATTGTTGCCGGGAAGCTAGAGTAAGTAGTTCGCCAGTTAATAGTTTGCGCAACGTTGTTGC
CATTGCTACAGGCATCGTGGTGTCACGCTCGTCGTTTGGTATGGCTTCATTCAGCTCCGGTTCCCAACGA
TCAAGGCGAGTTACATGATCCCCCATGTTGTGCAAAAAAGCGGTTAGCTCCTTCGGTCCTCCGATCGTTG
TCAGAAGTAAGTTGGCCGCAGTGTTATCACTCATGGTTATGGCAGCACTGCATAATTCTCTTACTGTCAT
GCCATCCGTAAGATGCTTTTCTGTGACTGGTGAGTACTCAACCAAGTCATTCTGAGAATAGTGTATGCGG
CGACCGAGTTGCTCTTGCCCGGCGTCAATACGGGATAATACCGCGCCACATAGCAGAACTTTAAAAGTGC
TCATCATTGGAAAACGTTCTTCGGGGCGAAAACTCTCAAGGATCTTACCGCTGTTGAGATCCAGTTCGAT
GTAACCCACTCGTGCACCCAACTGATCTTCAGCATCTTTTACTTTCACCAGCGTTTCTGGGTGAGCAAAA
ACAGGAAGGCAAAATGCCGCAAAAAAGGGAATAAGGGCGACACGGAAATGTTGAATACTCATACTCTTCC
TTTTTCAATATTATTGAAGCATTTATCAGGGTTATTGTCTCATGAGCGGATACATATTTGAATGTATTTA
GAAAAATAAACAAATAGGGGTTCCGCGCACATTTCCCCGAAAAGTGCCACCTGGGTCGACATTGATTATT
GACTAGTAATAGTAATCAATTACGGGGTCATTAGTTC
Features (pLannotate 1.2.2; 17 found; start..end, strand, type, name):
     23..326     +  enhancer       CMV enhancer: human cytomegalovirus immediate early enhancer
    327..530     +  promoter       CMV promoter: human cytomegalovirus (CMV) immediate early promoter
    553..633     +  misc_feature   MCS: multiple cloning site
    641..1360    +  CDS            EGFP: the original enhanced GFP (Yang et al., 1996) mammalian codon-optimized
   3298..3369    +  CDS            HBB (fragment): HBB_PONPY - Experimental evidence at transcript level: Swiss-Prot protein existence level 2. Involved in oxygen transport from the lung to the various peripheral tissues. From Pongo pygmaeus (Bornean orangutan).
   3440..3495    +  polyA_signal   β-globin poly(A) signal: rabbit β-globin polyadenylation signal (Gil and Proudfoot, 1987)
   3880..3896    -  protein_bind   lac operator: The lac repressor binds to the lac operator to inhibit transcription in E. coli. This inhibition can be relieved by adding lactose or isopropyl-β-D-thiogalactopyranoside (IPTG). lac repressor encoded by lacI
   3904..3934    -  promoter       lac promoter: promoter for the E. coli lac operon
   3949..3970    -  protein_bind   CAP binding site: CAP binding activates transcription in the presence of cAMP. E. coli catabolite activator protein
   3983..4022    -  CDS            lacI (fragment): lac repressor; lacI; The lac repressor binds to the lac operator to inhibit transcription in E. coli. This inhibition can be relieved by adding lactose or isopropyl-β-D-thiogalactopyranoside (IPTG).
   4029..4051    +  promoter       SV40 promoter (fragment): SV40 enhancer and early promoter
   4075..4210    +  rep_origin     SV40 ori: SV40 origin of replication
   4230..4364    +  polyA_signal   SV40 poly(A) signal: SV40 polyadenylation signal
   4366..4420    -  CDS            lacI (fragment): lac repressor; lacI; The lac repressor binds to the lac operator to inhibit transcription in E. coli. This inhibition can be relieved by adding lactose or isopropyl-β-D-thiogalactopyranoside (IPTG).
   4603..5191    -  rep_origin     ori: high-copy-number ColE1/pMB1/pBR322/pUC origin of replication
   5362..6222    -  CDS            AmpR: β-lactamase; bla; confers resistance to ampicillin, carbenicillin, and related antibiotics
   6223..6327    -  promoter       AmpR promoter: bla
