[The description below was written by a language model from this plasmid's Addgene catalogue record and pLannotate feature annotations shown in this document.]
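Description:
pCMV-GFP-TFE3pA-G9C is a mammalian expression reporter plasmid of about 6.4 kb, built on the pCMV-GFP backbone to study cleavage and polyadenylation at the human TFE3 poly(A) site. It is propagated in E. coli through a high-copy ColE1/pUC-type origin and selected with ampicillin via the β-lactamase gene and its native promoter. Remnants of lac regulatory sequence (lac promoter, operator, CAP site and short lacI fragments) are cloning-vector leftovers with no evident role in the reporter. An SV40 origin of replication, flanked by a fragment of the SV40 early promoter and an SV40 poly(A) signal, is also present. The SV40 origin would permit episomal replication in cells that express large T antigen.

The reporter unit consists of the human cytomegalovirus immediate-early enhancer and promoter, a short multiple cloning site, and the EGFP coding sequence. The catalogue lists a 254 bp human TFE3 poly(A) site as the insert, in a stem-loop mutant form; the name suggests a G9C substitution, but the record does not define it. The automated feature table does not annotate this insert. It presumably lies in the roughly 1.9 kb unannotated stretch between EGFP and a downstream β-globin coding fragment, which is followed by a rabbit β-globin poly(A) signal, though its exact position is not stated. In such an arrangement, the downstream β-globin signal could process transcripts that read through the test site, although the record does not state this. The construct serves as the structure-disrupting mutant in work examining how RNA structures at 3′ ends influence mammalian mRNA processing and stability, presumably for comparison with a wild-type counterpart.
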