Addgene plasmid #120202: pCMV-GFP-TFE3pA-G9C
Purpose: Human TFE3 poly(A) site reporter, stem loop mutant
Depositing lab: David Bartel. Depositing organization: Whitehead Institute for Biomedical Research. Publication: Widespread Influence of 3'-End Structures on Mammalian mRNA Processing and Stability. Wu X, Bartel DP. Cell. 2017 May 18;169(5):905-917.e11. doi: 10.1016/j.cell.2017.04.036. PubMed 28525757.
Backbone
  Vector backbone: pCMV-GFP
  Vector type: Mammalian Expression
Growth in bacteria
  Bacterial resistance: Ampicillin, 100 μg/mL
  Growth temperature: 37°C
  Growth strain: DH5alpha
  Copy number: Unknown
Gene/Insert
  Gene/Insert name: TFE3 poly(A) site
  Species: H. sapiens (human)
  Insert size (bp): 254
Terms and licenses: Academic/Nonprofit Terms; Industry Terms: Not Available to Industry
How to cite: pCMV-GFP-TFE3pA-G9C was a gift from David Bartel (Addgene plasmid # 120202 ; http://n2t.net/addgene:120202 ; RRID:Addgene_120202)
